Addgene plasmid #92004: pGL3-BoxB
Purpose: Expresses firefly luciferase with BoxB sequences in 3' UTR
Depositing lab: Joshua Mendell. Publication: An Argonaute phosphorylation cycle promotes microRNA-mediated silencing. Golden RJ, Chen B, Li T, Braun J, Manjunath H, Chen X, Wu J, Schmid V, Chang TC, Kopp F, Ramirez-Martinez A, Tagliabracci VS, Chen ZJ, Xie Y, Mendell JT. Nature. 2017 Feb 9;542(7640):197-202. doi: 10.1038/nature21025. Epub 2017 Jan 23. PubMed 28114302.
Backbone
  Vector backbone: pGL3-Control
  Backbone manufacturer: Promega
  Vector type: Mammalian Expression, Luciferase
Growth in bacteria
  Bacterial resistance: Ampicillin, 100 μg/mL
  Growth temperature: 37°C
  Growth strain: NEB Stable
  Copy number: High Copy
Gene/Insert
  Gene/Insert name: Firefly Luciferase
  Cloning method: Restriction Enzyme; 5′ cloning site Unknown (unknown if destroyed); 3′ cloning site Unknown (unknown if destroyed)
Resource information
  A portion of this plasmid was derived from a plasmid made by: The BoxB sequence for this construct was modified from a sequence published by the Witold Filipowicz lab (PMID: 15337849).
Terms and licenses: Academic/Nonprofit Terms; Industry Terms: Not Available to Industry
How to cite: pGL3-BoxB was a gift from Joshua Mendell (Addgene plasmid # 92004 ; http://n2t.net/addgene:92004 ; RRID:Addgene_92004)
