[The description below was written by a language model from this plasmid's Addgene catalogue record and pLannotate feature annotations shown in this document.]
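Description:
pGL3-BoxB is a mammalian luciferase reporter plasmid built on the Promega pGL3-Control backbone. It is propagated in bacteria as a high-copy plasmid through its ColE1/pUC-type origin and selected with ampicillin via the β-lactamase gene and its native promoter. An f1 phage origin is also present. The sequenced record is 5,487 nt.

The reporter unit consists of the SV40 early promoter driving the enhanced luc+ version of firefly luciferase. Immediately downstream of the coding sequence, the 3′ UTR carries five annotated boxB elements, the short RNA hairpins from the bacteriophage λ nut site that are bound by the λN peptide. These are interspersed with short spacer sequences that the annotation software matched to fragments of the human β-globin polyadenylation region. These very short hits are probably linker sequence rather than functional poly(A) signals. The transcript is terminated by the SV40 poly(A) signal, which is followed by the SV40 enhancer region characteristic of pGL3-Control. Upstream of the promoter, a synthetic poly(A) signal and a transcriptional pause site limit read-through from the backbone into the reporter. Small TcR, lacZα and large T antigen fragments are backbone remnants.

The boxB hairpins allow any protein fused to the λN peptide to be artificially tethered to the luciferase mRNA, so that its effect on translation or mRNA stability can be read out as a change in luciferase activity, independent of the protein's normal targeting mechanism. The associated publication concerns Argonaute phosphorylation and microRNA-mediated silencing, which is consistent with use in tethering assays for silencing factors. The boxB sequence was modified from a previously published design, and the cloning sites used are not recorded.
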