Features (pLannotate 1.2.2; 21 found; start..end, strand, type, name):
     48..244     +  promoter       SV40 promoter: SV40 early promoter
    280..1932    +  CDS            luciferase: firefly luciferase; luc+; enhanced luc+ version of the luciferase gene
   1940..1967    +  polyA_signal   β-globin poly(A) (fragment): human β-globin polyadenylation signal
   1974..1992    +  protein_bind   boxB: λ N peptide binding site consisting of an RNA hairpin within the N-utliization (nut) site of the λ bacteriophage transcript (Tan and Frankel, 1995) λN peptide
   1998..2020    +  polyA_signal   β-globin poly(A) (fragment): human β-globin polyadenylation signal
   2018..2036    +  protein_bind   boxB: λ N peptide binding site consisting of an RNA hairpin within the N-utliization (nut) site of the λ bacteriophage transcript (Tan and Frankel, 1995) λN peptide
   2042..2060    +  protein_bind   boxB: λ N peptide binding site consisting of an RNA hairpin within the N-utliization (nut) site of the λ bacteriophage transcript (Tan and Frankel, 1995) λN peptide
   2081..2103    +  polyA_signal   β-globin poly(A) (fragment): human β-globin polyadenylation signal
   2101..2119    +  protein_bind   boxB: λ N peptide binding site consisting of an RNA hairpin within the N-utliization (nut) site of the λ bacteriophage transcript (Tan and Frankel, 1995) λN peptide
   2125..2143    +  protein_bind   boxB: λ N peptide binding site consisting of an RNA hairpin within the N-utliization (nut) site of the λ bacteriophage transcript (Tan and Frankel, 1995) λN peptide
   2204..2325    -  polyA_signal   SV40 poly(A) signal: SV40 polyadenylation signal
   2348..2416    -  CDS            large T antigen (fragment): large T antigen from SV40 (simian virus 40)
   2438..2672    -  promoter       SV40 promoter (fragment): SV40 enhancer and early promoter
   2678..2810    +  CDS            TcR (fragment): tetracycline efflux protein; tet; confers resistance to tetracycline
   2990..3578    -  rep_origin     ori: high-copy-number ColE1/pMB1/pBR322/pUC origin of replication
   3749..4609    -  CDS            AmpR: β-lactamase; bla; confers resistance to ampicillin, carbenicillin, and related antibiotics
   4610..4714    -  promoter       AmpR promoter: bla
   4741..5169    +  rep_origin     f1 ori (sequence partly withheld): f1 bacteriophage origin of replication; arrow indicates direction of (+) strand synthesis
   5201..5268    -  CDS            lacZα (fragment): LacZα fragment of β-galactosidase; lacZ fragment
   5327..5375    +  polyA_signal   poly(A) signal: synthetic polyadenylation signal
   5389..5480    +  misc_feature   pause site: RNA polymerase II transcriptional pause signal from the human α2 globin gene
>Addgene plasmid #92004 | pGL3-BoxB | addgene full sequence | sequence record 180647 | Addgene NGS Result
GGTACCGAGCTCTTACGCGTGCTAGCCCGGGCTCGAGATCTGCGATCTGCATCTCAATTAGTCAGCAACC
ATAGTCCCGCCCCTAACTCCGCCCATCCCGCCCCTAACTCCGCCCAGTTCCGCCCATTCTCCGCCCCATC
GCTGACTAATTTTTTTTATTTATGCAGAGGCCGAGGCCGCCTCGGCCTCTGAGCTATTCCAGAAGTAGTG
AGGAGGCTTTTTTGGAGGCCTAGGCTTTTGCAAAAAGCTTGGCATTCCGGTACTGTTGGTAAAGCCACCA
TGGAAGACGCCAAAAACATAAAGAAAGGCCCGGCGCCATTCTATCCGCTGGAAGATGGAACCGCTGGAGA
GCAACTGCATAAGGCTATGAAGAGATACGCCCTGGTTCCTGGAACAATTGCTTTTACAGATGCACATATC
GAGGTGGACATCACTTACGCTGAGTACTTCGAAATGTCCGTTCGGTTGGCAGAAGCTATGAAACGATATG
GGCTGAATACAAATCACAGAATCGTCGTATGCAGTGAAAACTCTCTTCAATTCTTTATGCCGGTGTTGGG
CGCGTTATTTATCGGAGTTGCAGTTGCGCCCGCGAACGACATTTATAATGAACGTGAATTGCTCAACAGT
ATGGGCATTTCGCAGCCTACCGTGGTGTTCGTTTCCAAAAAGGGGTTGCAAAAAATTTTGAACGTGCAAA
AAAAGCTCCCAATCATCCAAAAAATTATTATCATGGATTCTAAAACGGATTACCAGGGATTTCAGTCGAT
GTACACGTTCGTCACATCTCATCTACCTCCCGGTTTTAATGAATACGATTTTGTGCCAGAGTCCTTCGAT
AGGGACAAGACAATTGCACTGATCATGAACTCCTCTGGATCTACTGGTCTGCCTAAAGGTGTCGCTCTGC
CTCATAGAACTGCCTGCGTGAGATTCTCGCATGCCAGAGATCCTATTTTTGGCAATCAAATCATTCCGGA
TACTGCGATTTTAAGTGTTGTTCCATTCCATCACGGTTTTGGAATGTTTACTACACTCGGATATTTGATA
TGTGGATTTCGAGTCGTCTTAATGTATAGATTTGAAGAAGAGCTGTTTCTGAGGAGCCTTCAGGATTACA
AGATTCAAAGTGCGCTGCTGGTGCCAACCCTATTCTCCTTCTTCGCCAAAAGCACTCTGATTGACAAATA
CGATTTATCTAATTTACACGAAATTGCTTCTGGTGGCGCTCCCCTCTCTAAGGAAGTCGGGGAAGCGGTT
GCCAAGAGGTTCCATCTGCCAGGTATCAGGCAAGGATATGGGCTCACTGAGACTACATCAGCTATTCTGA
TTACACCCGAGGGGGATGATAAACCGGGCGCGGTCGGTAAAGTTGTTCCATTTTTTGAAGCGAAGGTTGT
GGATCTGGATACCGGGAAAACGCTGGGCGTTAATCAAAGAGGCGAACTGTGTGTGAGAGGTCCTATGATT
ATGTCCGGTTATGTAAACAATCCGGAAGCGACCAACGCCTTGATTGACAAGGATGGATGGCTACATTCTG
GAGACATAGCTTACTGGGACGAAGACGAACACTTCTTCATCGTTGACCGCCTGAAGTCTCTGATTAAGTA
CAAAGGCTATCAGGTGGCTCCCGCTGAATTGGAATCCATCTTGCTCCAACACCCCAACATCTTCGACGCA
GGTGTCGCAGGTCTTCCCGACGATGACGCCGGTGAACTTCCCGCCGCCGTTGTTGTTTTGGAGCACGGAA
AGACGATGACGGAAAAAGAGATCGTGGATTACGTCGCCAGTCAAGTAACAACCGCGAAAAAGTTGCGCGG
AGGAGTTGTGTTTGTGGACGAAGTACCGAAAGGTCTTACCGGAAAACTCGACGCAAGAAAAATCAGAGAG
ATCCTCATAAAGGCCAAGAAGGGCGGAAAGATCGCCGTGTAATTCTAGATTCCCTAAGTCCAACTACTAA
ACTGGGGATTCCTGGGCCCTGAAGAAGGGCCCCTCGACTAAGTCCAACTACTAAACTGGGCCCTGAAGAA
GGGCCCATATAGGGCCCTGAAGAAGGGCCCTATCGAGGATATTATCTCGACTAAGTCCAACTACTAAACT
GGGCCCTGAAGAAGGGCCCATATAGGGCCCTGAAGAAGGGCCCTATCGAGGATATTATCTCGAGTCTAGA
GTCGGGGCGGCCGGCCGCTTCGAGCAGACATGATAAGATACATTGATGAGTTTGGACAAACCACAACTAG
AATGCAGTGAAAAAAATGCTTTATTTGTGAAATTTGTGATGCTATTGCTTTATTTGTAACCATTATAAGC
TGCAATAAACAAGTTAACAACAACAATTGCATTCATTTTATGTTTCAGGTTCAGGGGGAGGTGTGGGAGG
TTTTTTAAAGCAAGTAAAACCTCTACAAATGTGGTAAAATCGATAAGGATCTGAACGATGGAGCGGAGAA
TGGGCGGAACTGGGCGGAGTTAGGGGCGGGATGGGCGGAGTTAGGGGCGGGACTATGGTTGCTGACTAAT
TGAGATGCATGCTTTGCATACTTCTGCCTGCTGGGGAGCCTGGGGACTTTCCACACCTGGTTGCTGACTA
ATTGAGATGCATGCTTTGCATACTTCTGCCTGCTGGGGAGCCTGGGGACTTTCCACACCCTAACTGACAC
ACATTCCACAGCGGATCCGTCGACCGATGCCCTTGAGAGCCTTCAACCCAGTCAGCTCCTTCCGGTGGGC
GCGGGGCATGACTATCGTCGCCGCACTTATGACTGTCTTCTTTATCATGCAACTCGTAGGACAGGTGCCG
GCAGCGCTCTTCCGCTTCCTCGCTCACTGACTCGCTGCGCTCGGTCGTTCGGCTGCGGCGAGCGGTATCA
GCTCACTCAAAGGCGGTAATACGGTTATCCACAGAATCAGGGGATAACGCAGGAAAGAACATGTGAGCAA
AAGGCCAGCAAAAGGCCAGGAACCGTAAAAAGGCCGCGTTGCTGGCGTTTTTCCATAGGCTCCGCCCCCC
TGACGAGCATCACAAAAATCGACGCTCAAGTCAGAGGTGGCGAAACCCGACAGGACTATAAAGATACCAG
GCGTTTCCCCCTGGAAGCTCCCTCGTGCGCTCTCCTGTTCCGACCCTGCCGCTTACCGGATACCTGTCCG
CCTTTCTCCCTTCGGGAAGCGTGGCGCTTTCTCATAGCTCACGCTGTAGGTATCTCAGTTCGGTGTAGGT
CGTTCGCTCCAAGCTGGGCTGTGTGCACGAACCCCCCGTTCAGCCCGACCGCTGCGCCTTATCCGGTAAC
TATCGTCTTGAGTCCAACCCGGTAAGACACGACTTATCGCCACTGGCAGCAGCCACTGGTAACAGGATTA
GCAGAGCGAGGTATGTAGGCGGTGCTACAGAGTTCTTGAAGTGGTGGCCTAACTACGGCTACACTAGAAG
AACAGTATTTGGTATCTGCGCTCTGCTGAAGCCAGTTACCTTCGGAAAAAGAGTTGGTAGCTCTTGATCC
GGCAAACAAACCACCGCTGGTAGCGGTGGTTTTTTTGTTTGCAAGCAGCAGATTACGCGCAGAAAAAAAG
GATCTCAAGAAGATCCTTTGATCTTTTCTACGGGGTCTGACGCTCAGTGGAACGAAAACTCACGTTAAGG
GATTTTGGTCATGAGATTATCAAAAAGGATCTTCACCTAGATCCTTTTAAATTAAAAATGAAGTTTTAAA
TCAATCTAAAGTATATATGAGTAAACTTGGTCTGACAGTTACCAATGCTTAATCAGTGAGGCACCTATCT
CAGCGATCTGTCTATTTCGTTCATCCATAGTTGCCTGACTCCCCGTCGTGTAGATAACTACGATACGGGA
GGGCTTACCATCTGGCCCCAGTGCTGCAATGATACCGCGAGACCCACGCTCACCGGCTCCAGATTTATCA
GCAATAAACCAGCCAGCCGGAAGGGCCGAGCGCAGAAGTGGTCCTGCAACTTTATCCGCCTCCATCCAGT
CTATTAATTGTTGCCGGGAAGCTAGAGTAAGTAGTTCGCCAGTTAATAGTTTGCGCAACGTTGTTGCCAT
TGCTACAGGCATCGTGGTGTCACGCTCGTCGTTTGGTATGGCTTCATTCAGCTCCGGTTCCCAACGATCA
AGGCGAGTTACATGATCCCCCATGTTGTGCAAAAAAGCGGTTAGCTCCTTCGGTCCTCCGATCGTTGTCA
GAAGTAAGTTGGCCGCAGTGTTATCACTCATGGTTATGGCAGCACTGCATAATTCTCTTACTGTCATGCC
ATCCGTAAGATGCTTTTCTGTGACTGGTGAGTACTCAACCAAGTCATTCTGAGAATAGTGTATGCGGCGA
CCGAGTTGCTCTTGCCCGGCGTCAATACGGGATAATACCGCGCCACATAGCAGAACTTTAAAAGTGCTCA
TCATTGGAAAACGTTCTTCGGGGCGAAAACTCTCAAGGATCTTACCGCTGTTGAGATCCAGTTCGATGTA
ACCCACTCGTGCACCCAACTGATCTTCAGCATCTTTTACTTTCACCAGCGTTTCTGGGTGAGCAAAAACA
GGAAGGCAAAATGCCGCAAAAAAGGGAATAAGGGCGACACGGAAATGTTGAATACTCATACTCTTCCTTT
TTCAATATTATTGAAGCATTTATCAGGGTTATTGTCTCATGAGCGGATACATATTTGAATGTATTTAGAA
AAATAAACAAATAGGGGTTCCGCGCACATTTCCCCGAAAAGTGCCACCTG
[124 nt withheld, positions 4741-4864]
C
[91 nt withheld, positions 4866-4956]
A
[49 nt withheld, positions 4958-5006]
CCTTTGACGTTGGAGTCCACGTTCTTT
[37 nt withheld, positions 5034-5070]
ACCCTATCTCGGTCTATTCTTTTGATTTATAAGGGATTTTGCCGATTTCGGCCTATTGGTTAAAAAATGA
GCTGATTTAACAAAAATTTAACGCGAATTTTAACAAAATATTAACGCTTACAATTTGCCATTCGCCATTC
AGGCTGCGCAACTGTTGGGAAGGGCGATCGGTGCGGGCCTCTTCGCTATTACGCCAGCCCAAGCTACCAT
GATAAGTAAGTAATATTAAGGTACGGGAGGTACTTGGAGCGGCCGCAATAAAATATCTTTATTTTCATTA
CATCTGTGTGTTGGTTTTTTGTGTGAATCGATAGTACTAACATACGCTCTCCATCAAAACAAAACGAAAC
AAAACAAACTAGCAAAATAGGCTGTCCCCAGTGCAAGTGCAGGTGCCAGAACATTTCTCTATCGATA
